>Addgene plasmid #29272 | pEMS1595 | addgene partial sequence | sequence record 38880 | LacZ-R 5'-GACAGTATCGGCCTCAGGAA-3'
CGGAAACCAGGCAAAGCGCCATTCGCCATTCAGGCTGCGCAACTGTTGGGAAGGGCGATCGGTGCGGGCC
TCTTCGCTATTACGCCAGCTGGCGAAAGGGGGATGTGCTGCAAGGCGATTAAGTTGGGTAACGCCAGGGT
TTTCCCAGTCACGACGTTGTAAAACGACGGGATCCGCCATGGTGGCGGAAGTTCCTATACCTTTTGAAGA
ATAGGAACTTCGGAATAGGAACTTCCTGTGGAGAGAAAGGCAAAGTGGATGTCAGTAAGACCAATAGGTG
CCTATCAGAAACGCAAGAGTCTTCTCTGTCTCGACAAGCCCAGTTTCTATTGGTCTCCTTAAACCTGTCT
TGTAACCTTGATACTTACGGCGCGCCACGCGTCACAGGCTGCCTCACTGACTATGACAGGGCTCTGGGCT
CCCTCGGGACTGATGAAGATGCCAAGGCGACGCCTCTTTATGCACTTCATGCTCTGGTTATACCCGCAAC
GCCGCATTAGTTGCCCTAATGTCGGGACAATGCAGCAATTTTCTGCCTGTGNCTGCTCAAAGCCAGGCAC
AAGCTGAGCCCGCGGGGGCCATGCAGCAGCCTGTGTCCCATTAAAGCATGCAGCCCACCCGCGGGGCCAC
AGCCAGCCTCATCCTTGCTGGGG
