[The description below was written by a language model from this plasmid's Addgene catalogue record.]
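Description:
pEMS1595 is a reporter plasmid from the Pleiades Promoter Project, a collection of constructs built to test compact human regulatory sequences ("MiniPromoters") for their ability to drive region- or cell-type-selective expression in the brain. It is built on the large pEMS1313 backbone (about 18.8 kb without insert), is maintained as a high-copy plasmid in standard E. coli cloning strains, and is selected with ampicillin. The record does not list the other backbone elements, so the origin of replication and any sequences used for delivery or genomic integration in mammalian cells are not stated.

The insert is Ple124, a roughly 3.6 kb MiniPromoter designed from regulatory sequence of the human ICMT gene (isoprenylcysteine carboxyl methyltransferase), cloned between AvrII and MluI sites. It is a candidate promoter, not the ICMT coding sequence. It sits upstream of a backbone-encoded intron-LacZ-NLS cassette. In that arrangement the MiniPromoter controls transcription of a β-galactosidase reporter. The intron is a standard feature for improving transgene expression, and the nuclear localization signal concentrates the stain in nuclei so that expressing cells can be identified individually.

For this construct the recorded outcome was negative: no LacZ reporter expression was detected in the brain or eye. It is therefore mainly useful as a documented non-expressing design or as a reference point for redesigning ICMT-based promoters. The depositor notes that the insert was not sequence confirmed. The supplied sequence reflects the initial cloning design, so the ends may differ and internal SNPs may be present. Repository sequencing also found a 14-nucleotide insertion relative to the depositor's sequence, which is not known to affect function.
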