Addgene plasmid #29272: pEMS1595
Purpose: Expression of the reporter gene was not detected in the brain and eye using LacZ.
Depositing lab: Elizabeth Simpson. Depositing organization: University of British Columbia. Publication: A regulatory toolbox of MiniPromoters to drive selective expression in the brain. Portales-Casamar E, Swanson DJ, Liu L, de Leeuw CN, Banks KG, Ho Sui SJ, Fulton DL, Ali J, Amirabbasi M, Arenillas DJ, Babyak N, Black SF, Bonaguro RJ, Brauer E, Candido TR, Castellarin M, Chen J, Chen Y, Cheng JC, Chopra V, Docking TR, Dreolini L, D'Souza CA, Flynn EK, Glenn R, Hatakka K, Hearty TG, Imanian B, Jiang S, Khorasan-zadeh S, Komljenovic I, Laprise S, Liao NY, Lim JS, Lithwick S, Liu F, Liu J, Lu M, McConechy M, McLeod AJ, Milisavljevic M, Mis J, O'Connor K, Palma B, Palmquist DL, Schmouth JF, Swanson MI, Tam B, Ticoll A, Turner JL, Varhol R, Vermeulen J, Watkins RF, Wilson G, Wong BK, Wong SH, Wong TY, Yang GS, Ypsilanti AR, Jones SJ, Holt RA, Goldowitz D, Wasserman WW, Simpson EM. Proc Natl Acad Sci U S A. 2010 Sep 21. 107(38):16589-94. 10.1073/pnas.1009158107 PubMed 20807748.
Backbone
  Vector backbone: pEMS1313
  Backbone size w/o insert (bp): 18843
  Vector type: Pleiades Promoter Project [sic, Pleaides Plieades]
Growth in bacteria
  Bacterial resistance: Ampicillin, 100 μg/mL
  Growth temperature: 37°C
  Growth strain: DH5alpha
  Growth instructions: DH10B
  Copy number: High Copy
Gene/Insert
  Gene/Insert name: Ple124 (alt names: ICMT; isoprenylcysteine carboxyl methyltransferase)
  Species: H. sapiens (human)
  Insert size (bp): 3569
  Entrez Gene: ICMT (a.k.a. HSTE14, MST098, MSTP098, PCCMT, PCMT, PPMT)
  Tag / fusion protein: Intron-LacZ-NLS (C terminal on backbone)
  Cloning method: Restriction Enzyme; 5′ cloning site AvrII (unknown if destroyed); 3′ cloning site MluI (unknown if destroyed)
  Sequencing primers: 5′ Unknown
Terms and licenses: Academic/Nonprofit Terms; Industry Terms
Depositor comments: Insert was not sequence confirmed, ends may be different and may contain some internal SNPs (sequence is based on initial cloning design, and not necessarily final cloning design) Please note that Addgene's sequencing results differ from the full sequence information provided by the depositing laboratory by a 14 nucleotide insertion at bp#3742/3743. This insertion is not known to affect the function of the plasmid.
How to cite: pEMS1595 was a gift from Elizabeth Simpson (Addgene plasmid # 29272 ; http://n2t.net/addgene:29272 ; RRID:Addgene_29272)
